>Addgene plasmid #185874 | pILGFP3AG4 | addgene full sequence | sequence record 370818 | Addgene NGS Result
CAAGGAACATAGTTTAAACAAGCTTGGCGTAATCATGGTCATAGCTGTTTCCTGTGTGAAATTGTTATCC
GCTCACAATTCCACACAACATACGAGCCGGAAGCATAAAGTGTAAAGCCTGGGGTGCCTAATGAGTGAGC
TAACTCACATTAATTGCGTTGCGCTCACTGCCCGCTTTCCAGTCGGGAAACCTGTCGTGCCAGCTGCATT
AATGAATCGGCCAACGCGCGGGGAGAGGCGGTTTGCGTATTGGGCGCTCTTCCGCTTCCTCGCTCACTGA
CTCGCTGCGCTCGGTCGTTCGGCTGCGGCGAGCGGTATCAGCTCACTCAAAGGCGGTAATACGGTTATCC
ACAGAATCAGGGGATAACGCAGGAAAGAACATGTGAGCAAAAGGCCAGCAAAAGGCCAGGAACCGTAAAA
AGGCCGCGTTGCTGGCGTTTTTCCATAGGCTCCGCCCCCCTGACGAGCATCACAAAAATCGACGCTCAAG
TCAGAGGTGGCGAAACCCGACAGGACTATAAAGATACCAGGCGTTTCCCCCTGGAAGCTCCCTCGTGCGC
TCTCCTGTTCCGACCCTGCCGCTTACCGGATACCTGTCCGCCTTTCTCCCTTCGGGAAGCGTGGCGCTTT
CTCATAGCTCACGCTGTAGGTATCTCAGTTCGGTGTAGGTCGTTCGCTCCAAGCTGGGCTGTGTGCACGA
ACCCCCCGTTCAGCCCGACCGCTGCGCCTTATCCGGTAACTATCGTCTTGAGTCCAACCCGGTAAGACAC
GACTTATCGCCACTGGCAGCAGCCACTGGTAACAGGATTAGCAGAGCGAGGTATGTAGGCGGTGCTACAG
AGTTCTTGAAGTGGTGGCCTAACTACGGCTACACTAGAAGAACAGTATTTGGTATCTGCGCTCTGCTGAA
GCCAGTTACCTTCGGAAAAAGAGTTGGTAGCTCTTGATCCGGCAAACAAACCACCGCTGGTAGCGGTGGT
TTTTTTGTTTGCAAGCAGCAGATTACGCGCAGAAAAAAAGGATCTCAAGAAGATCCTTTGATCTTTTCTA
CGGGGTCTGACGCTCAGTGGAACGAAAACTCACGTTAAGGGATTTTGGTCATGAGATTATCAAAAAGGAT
CTTCACCTAGATCCTTTTAAATTAAAAATGAAGTTTTAAATCAATCTAAAGTATATATGAGTAAACTTGG
TCTGACAGTTACCAATGCTTAATCAGTGAGGCACCTATCTCAGCGATCTGTCTATTTCGTTCATCCATAG
TTGCCTGACTCCCCGTCGTGTAGATAACTACGATACGGGAGGGCTTACCATCTGGCCCCAGTGCTGCAAT
GATACCGCGAGACCCACGCTCACCGGCTCCAGATTTATCAGCAATAAACCAGCCAGCCGGAAGGGCCGAG
CGCAGAAGTGGTCCTGCAACTTTATCCGCCTCCATCCAGTCTATTAATTGTTGCCGGGAAGCTAGAGTAA
GTAGTTCGCCAGTTAATAGTTTGCGCAACGTTGTTGCCATTGCTACAGGCATCGTGGTGTCACGCTCGTC
GTTTGGTATGGCTTCATTCAGCTCCGGTTCCCAACGATCAAGGCGAGTTACATGATCCCCCATGTTGTGC
AAAAAAGCGGTTAGCTCCTTCGGTCCTCCGATCGTTGTCAGAAGTAAGTTGGCCGCAGTGTTATCACTCA
TGGTTATGGCAGCACTGCATAATTCTCTTACTGTCATGCCATCCGTAAGATGCTTTTCTGTGACTGGTGA
GTACTCAACCAAGTCATTCTGAGAATAGTGTATGCGGCGACCGAGTTGCTCTTGCCCGGCGTCAATACGG
GATAATACCGCGCCACATAGCAGAACTTTAAAAGTGCTCATCATTGGAAAACGTTCTTCGGGGCGAAAAC
TCTCAAGGATCTTACCGCTGTTGAGATCCAGTTCGATGTAACCCACTCGTGCACCCAACTGATCTTCAGC
ATCTTTTACTTTCACCAGCGTTTCTGGGTGAGCAAAAACAGGAAGGCAAAATGCCGCAAAAAAGGGAATA
AGGGCGACACGGAAATGTTGAATACTCATACTCTTCCTTTTTCAATATTATTGAAGCATTTATCAGGGTT
ATTGTCTCATGAGCGGATACATATTTGAATGTATTTAGAAAAATAAACAAATAGGGGTTCCGCGCACATT
TCCCCGAAAAGTGCCACCTGACGTCTAAGAAACCATTATTATCATGACATTAACCTATAAAAATAGGCGT
ATCACGAGGCCCTTTCGTCTCGCGCGTTTCGGTGATGACGGTGAAAACCTCTGACACATGCAGCTCCCGG
AGACGGTCACAGCTTGTCTGTAAGCGGATGCCGGGAGCAGACAAGCCCGTCAGGGCGCGTCAGCGGGTGT
TGGCGGGTGTCGGGGCTGGCTTAACTATGCGGCATCAGAGCAGATTGTACTGAGAGTGCACCATATGCGG
TGTGAAATACCGCACAGATGCGTAAGGAGAAAATACCGCATCAGGCGCCATTCGCCATTCAGGCTGCGCA
ACTGTTGGGAAGGGCGATCGGTGCGGGCCTCTTCGCTATTACGCCAGCTGGCGAAAGGGGGATGTGCTGC
AAGGCGATTAAGTTGGGTAACGCCAGGGTTTTCCCAGTCACGACGTTGTAAAACGACGGCCAGTGAATTC
AGTTTAAACATGTACTAATCAGTCTAACACCCCGGAGGAGGCTTATCATTACATATTCTTGTCTCGGCGT
TCTTTAAGTTTCTTATCTTGTATGCCCGATATAGCAACCTTGTTGGTACCAATCTAACGGTTTCCGTACT
TTGCAATGAAGAGATGAGGAGGCATGGGTCACTTATTTAATATGTACGGGTGTTTACATGGAGTTGCTTT
CTTTTTTTGTCTCAGCAGTCATTGTGCGCCAAAAAAAGAGAAAACCGTGAGCCGAAGTCCACGCTCTGGA
GTTAGGCTCTCCCATTACGGAGAGAAGCATTTCCTCAGCCTGGGAGCCCCGTTGGAACAGTCAGGCTAAA
CTGGGCCTTCCTACCCACTGCTTGCTGTTTCTCACTGGACGCACAAGGGGATTTTCTTTCTACCTTCGGC
TTGCCTCACTGCGTTGGGGCTTCCCAATGCAACTTCGTTCGTATGCATACAATCTTTTAGATATTATCTT
TTAAAATTATTTTAAAACAATTTTAAATGTATCTCATATGCTTTTCTTCTGCTGTTGAAAAGGCTAAACA
AAGAAGATCAATAAGATAAAGCGGCCGCAAAATGTCTAAGAATATCGTTGTCCTACCGGGTGATCACGTC
GGTAAAGAAGTTACTGACGAAGCTATTAAGGTCTTGAATGCCATTGCTGAAGTCCGTCCAGAAATTAAGT
TCAATTTCCAACATCACTTGATCGGGGGTGCTGCCATCGATGCCACTGGCACTCCTTTACCAGATGAAGC
TCTAGAAGCCTCTAAGAAAGCCGATGCTGTCTTACTAGGTGCTGTTGGTGGTCCAAAATGGGGTACGGGC
GCAGTTAGACCAGAACAAGGTCTATTGAAGATCAGAAAGGAATTGGGTCTATACGCCAACTTGAGACCAT
GTAACTTTGCTTCTGATTCTTTACTAGATCTTTCTCCTTTGAAGCCTGAATATGCAAAGGGTACCGATTT
CGTCGTCGTTAGAGAATTGGTTGGTGGTATCTACTTTGGTGAAAGAAAAGAAGATGAAGGTGACGGAGTT
GCTTGGGACTCTGAGAAATACAGTGTTCCTGAAGTTCAAAGAATTACAAGAATGGCTGCTTTCTTGGCAT
TGCAACAAAACCCACCATTACCAATCTGGTCTCTTGACAAGGCTAACGTGCTTGCCTCTTCCAGATTGTG
GAGAAAGACTGTTGAAGAAACCATCAAGACTGAGTTCCCACAATTAACTGTTCAGCACCAATTGATCGAC
TCTGCTGCTATGATTTTGGTTAAATCACCAACTAAGCTAAACGGTGTTGTTATTACCAACAACATGTTTG
GTGATATTATCTCCGATGAAGCCTCTGTTATTCCAGGTTCTTTGGGTTTATTACCTTCTGCATCTCTAGC
TTCCCTACCTGACACTAACAAGGCATTCGGTTTGTACGAACCATGTCATGGTTCTGCCCCAGATTTACCA
GCAAACAAGGTTAACCCAATTGCTACCATCTTATCTGCAGCTATGATGTTGAAGTTATCCTTGGATTTGG
TTGAAGAAGGTAGGGCTCTTGAAGAAGCTGTTAGAAATGTCTTGGATGCAGGTGTCAGAACCGGTGACCT
TGGTGGTTCTAACTCTACCACTGAGGTTGGCGATGCTATCGCCAAGGCTGTCAAGGAAATCTTGGCTTAA
AGAGTCTTTTGTAACGACCCCGTCTCCACCAACTTGGTATGCTTGAAATCTCAAGGCCATTACACATTCA
GTTATGTGAACGAAAGGTCTTTATTTAACGTAGCATAAACTAAATAATACAGGTTCCGGTTAGCCTGCGG
GCCCAAAGCTAGCTCTAATTGGTTTAATTAATAAATTTAATATTATTTTTAAATTTTTCTTTAAATATAC
AATAAATCTTTCATAACATGTTAAATTCATGATTAAGCGTAAATAAAGTGTAGTGGCAGAGTGCACGGGG
TTTCCTGTGCCTTACAAAGTAGGTACCAATTTGCGTATTGCAGCGAGGGTTCCGGTTACTATTTATAATT
ACGTGTTAGTGTACTGTGATTTTATTGAGGCTATAACAAGAAAAGGATCTGTGAAGGTTTTGAGAGAATG
AGGCGAAAACACAGGGTTATTTTCATCAGCAACGCCGCTGTTTCAGCGGCACCCTGCCCTTTTCTTTTCG
CAAGATGAGAGTAAAGAGTTGTACATCAGGTAAGAATGTTATTATTTAAATTCGAAGTGATAAATTCTTT
TCATGATGAATCACTCGCTTATATGGGGTAGAATATATATATATGTGTGTGTGTGTGTGTGTTTGTGTAT
GTAGGGATGGTGCGCGTTTGTTGTGTGACATTTGCTACTCATTCTTTTCCTTTTCCTACGACTGGCTTAA
CGGGAATATTATCAATTTGCTGCATTCTTATGCTTCGGTCCGATGCTCAAGCTTAACTTCTTCGTGAGGA
AGGAAAGTGTTGTCTCCTACTTTTTTCAAATTTTCGAATTGTATTTATATTTATTTAGTACTTCTTGAGT
TTACATATCCTTCGTAAAAATGCAACTTTTGTCGAAAAACACTTCCAAAAAAAAATAATAATGAATTTAT
GAAGCATACTAACGAGCGAGCACATCGCTGAGGTATCATTACTTCATGAGATAAATTAACTCGAGCTCGA
GCCTAATAACTTCGTATAGCATACATTATACGAAGTTATATTAAGGGTTGCTCGACCAGAAAGCGACCAC
CCAACTTTGGCTGATAATAGCGTATAAACAATGCATACTTTGTACGTTCAAAATACAATGCAGTAGATAT
ATTTATGCATATTACATATAATACATATCACATAGGAAGCAACAGGCGCGTTGGACTTTTAATTTTCGAG
GACCGCGAATCCTTACATCACACCCAATCCCCCACAAGTGATCCCCCACACACCATAGCTTCAAAATGTT
TCTACTCCTTTTTTACTCTTCCAGATTTTCTCGGACTCCGCGCATCGCCGTACCACTTCAAAACACCCAA
GCACAGCATACTAAATTTCCCCTCTTTCTTCCTCTAGGGTGTCGTTAATTACCCGTACTAAAGGTTTGGA
AAAGAAAAAAGAGACCGCCTCGTTTCTTTTTCTTCGTCGAAAAAGGCAATAAAAATTTTTATCACGTTTC
TTTTTCTTGAAAATTTTTTTTTTTGATTTTTTTCTCTTTCGATGACCTCCCATTGATATTTAAGTTAATA
AACGGTCTTCAATTTCTCAAGTTTCAGTTTCATTTTTCTTGTTCTATTACAACTTTTTTTACTTCTTGCT
CATTAGAAAGAAAGCATAGCAATCTAATCTAAGTTTTAATTACAAAATGGGATCCTCTAAAGGTGAAGAA
TTATTCACTGGTGTTGTCCCAATTTTGGTTGAATTAGATGGTGATGTTAATGGTCACAAATTTTCTGTCT
CCGGTGAAGGTGAAGGTGATGCTACTTACGGTAAATTGACCTTAAAATTTATTTGTACTACTGGTAAATT
GCCAGTTCCATGGCCAACCTTAGTCACTACTTTCGGTTATGGTGTTCAATGTTTTGCGAGATACCCAGAT
CATATGAAACAACATGACTTTTTCAAGTCTGCCATGCCAGAAGGTTATGTTCAAGAAAGAACTATTTTTT
TCAAAGATGACGGTAACTACAAGACCAGAGCTGAAGTCAAGTTTGAAGGTGATACCTTAGTTAATAGAAT
CGAATTAAAAGGTATTGATTTTAAAGAAGATGGTAACATTTTAGGTCACAAATTGGAATACAACTATAAC
TCTCACAATGTTTACATCATGGCTGACAAACAAAAGAATGGTATCAAAGTTAACTTCAAAATTAGACACA
ACATTGAAGATGGTTCTGTTCAATTAGCTGACCATTATCAACAAAATACTCCAATTGGTGATGGTCCAGT
CTTGTTACCAGACAACCATTACTTATCCACTCAATCTGCCTTATCCAAAGATCCAAACGAAAAGAGAGAC
CACATGGTCTTGTTAGAATTTGTTACTGCTGCTGGTATTACCCATGGTATGGATGAATTGTACAAAAGAT
CTTAAACTAGTAGGACTATTTGCAAAGGGAAGGGATGCTAAGGTAGAGGGTGAACGTTACAGAAAAGCAG
GCTGGGAAGCATATTTGAGAAGATGCGGCCAGCAAAACTAAAAAACTGTATTATAAGTAAATGCATGTAT
ACTAAACTCACAAATTAGAGCTTCAATTTAATTATATCAGTTATTACCCGGGAATCTCGGTCGTAATGAT
TTGCATGCGAAATTCAAAACTCTCCAGACAAAGCCTGCCATTTGGCCAAGCAAGCTTTTGACGACGCTAT
TGCTGAGTTGGACACTCTGTCTGAAGAATCATACAAAGATAGCACACTTATCATGCAACTGCTAAGGGAC
AATTTAACCTTATGGACTTCAGACATGTCCGAGTCCGGTCAAGCTGAAGACCAACAACAACAACAACAAC
ATCAGCAACAGCAGCCACCTGCTGCCGCCGAAGGTGAAGCACCAAAGTAAGTATTCCGATAAATCTAAAG
AAAAATTACTAAAAAAAAGAAAAAAAAAAGAACGGGGGTATAATAATTTGTAGTTCATTATTGCAATTAT
ATATCTATATCTATATATGTATATAACATTAACATGTGCACGTACACACGTAATCGCGCGTGTACATGTC
TATATGTGTTACTTGAACTATACTGTTTTGACGTGTATGTTTGTTTATCTCTCTTCTGATTCCTCCACCC
CTTCCTTACTCAACCGGGTAAATGTCGCATCATGACTCCCGACAATAATCCCCTCTGGTATAGCGAGAAG
CAACTTCAGCTTCTTAACGGCAAGAACTTTTTTATGTTTGTCGCACCTGTAGCTTCACAAAAGTTGGATA
CAGCAATAAGAAAGGAAACCACATTTGTGCCAATGGCTCCATCTGGTATGTGAACTGCAATATTAATAGC
ACGAGAAAATTGAGAGGAAGATAGATGGGAACTAGTAGAGTTGATATTGATGAGATACGAAAACCACACG
TAAATAAACTATCCGACGACAAGAATAGTGCATTAAGGACTTGATTAAGATATGGTGAGCAACGTAATTA
TCGGGCTCAACAGTTTATTAGCAATCGTTTTGATAGAAGCGTTGATGCTGTGGAAGTTGTTCTTTTTACT
ACCAACAGCCATTAACAAATCCATTAGAGTGTTCGTTCGTTTTTCTGCTCAGATTCAAGAAAATTATTCC
ATCCTCATTATACTTTTTTCTTCTATTTCGTGCTCCACGTCGAGGTAT
Features (pLannotate 1.2.2; 16 found; start..end, strand, type, name):
     62..78      -  protein_bind   lac operator: The lac repressor binds to the lac operator to inhibit transcription in E. coli. This inhibition can be relieved by adding lactose or isopropyl-β-D-thiogalactopyranoside (IPTG). lac repressor encoded by lacI
     86..116     -  promoter       lac promoter: promoter for the E. coli lac operon
    131..152     -  protein_bind   CAP binding site: CAP binding activates transcription in the presence of cAMP. E. coli catabolite activator protein
    165..257     -  CDS            lacI (fragment): lac repressor; lacI; The lac repressor binds to the lac operator to inhibit transcription in E. coli. This inhibition can be relieved by adding lactose or isopropyl-β-D-thiogalactopyranoside (IPTG).
    440..1028    -  rep_origin     ori: high-copy-number ColE1/pMB1/pBR322/pUC origin of replication
   1199..2059    -  CDS            AmpR: β-lactamase; bla; confers resistance to ampicillin, carbenicillin, and related antibiotics
   2060..2164    -  promoter       AmpR promoter: bla
   2259..2294    +  CDS            rop (fragment): Rop protein, which maintains plasmids at low copy number; rop
   2396..2495    +  misc_feature   bom (fragment): basis of mobility region from pBR322
   2501..2658    -  CDS            lacZα (fragment): LacZα fragment of β-galactosidase; lacZ fragment
   3258..4337    +  CDS            LEU2: LEU3_YEAST - Experimental evidence at protein level: Swiss-Prot protein existence level 1. Catalyzes the oxidation of 3-carboxy-2-hydroxy-4- methylpentanoate (3-isopropylmalate) to 3-carboxy-4-methyl-2- oxopentanoate. The product decarboxylates to 4-methyl-2 oxopentanoate. From Saccharomyces cerevisiae (strain ATCC 204508 / S288c) (Baker's yeast).
   5326..5359    +  protein_bind   loxP: Cre-mediated recombination occurs in the 8-bp core sequence (GCATACAT). Cre recombinase
   5576..5983    +  promoter       TEF1 promoter: S. cerevisiae TEF1; promoter for EF-1α
   6006..6716    +  CDS            GFPmut3: GFPmut3 is a basic (constitutively fluorescent) green fluorescent protein published in 1996, derived from Aequorea victoria. It is reported to be a very rapidly-maturing weak dimer.
   6732..6831    +  CDS            URA3 (fragment): orotidine-5'-phosphate decarboxylase, required for uracil biosynthesis; S. cerevisiae URA3; yeast auxotrophic marker, counterselectable with 5-fluoroorotic acid (5-FOA)
   6939..7187    +  CDS            BMH1 (fragment): BMH1_YEAST - Experimental evidence at protein level: Swiss-Prot protein existence level 1. Involved in growth regulation. From Saccharomyces cerevisiae (strain ATCC 204508 / S288c) (Baker's yeast).
