[The description below was written by a language model from this plasmid's Addgene catalogue record and pLannotate feature annotations shown in this document.]
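Description:
pILGFP3AG4 is a yeast integration plasmid built on pUC19, deposited as an empty backbone for an in vivo gene amplification system (HamAmp) in Saccharomyces cerevisiae that targets the RPL25 locus and is stated to yield roughly 12 copies. In E. coli it is maintained at high copy through the ColE1/pUC origin and selected with ampicillin via the β-lactamase gene. Remnants of the pUC lac promoter/operator and lacZα region are also annotated but play no evident role in yeast.

According to the depositor's map, the yeast module runs as follows: the RPL25 promoter (homology arm 1) drives the Kluyveromyces lactis LEU2 marker with its own terminator, followed by the RPL25 terminator (arm 3), the replication origin ARS305, a TEF1 promoter–yEGFP–URA3 terminator reporter cassette, and finally the PDA1 promoter placed ahead of a partial RPL25 coding sequence (arm 2). The automated annotation agrees with this in outline. It finds a LEU2-type open reading frame (matched to the S. cerevisiae protein by similarity), the TEF1 promoter, a GFPmut3-class green fluorescent protein and a short URA3 fragment consistent with the terminator. It also detects a loxP site between the LEU2 and GFP cassettes and a BMH1 fragment downstream of GFP, neither of which is explained in the record. ARS305 and the RPL25 segments are not annotated.

The layout suggests that integration places the essential ribosomal protein gene RPL25 under a different promoter, coupling it to the cassette, though the record does not spell out the amplification mechanism. LEU2 provides selection in leucine auxotrophs. The yEGFP cassette serves as a fluorescent readout of expression from the amplified locus, and a gene of interest would presumably be added to or swapped into this backbone.
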