Addgene plasmid #185874: pILGFP3AG4
Purpose: (Empty Backbone) A plasmid for in vivo gene amplification (HamAmp) at RPL25 locus (~12 copy)
Depositing lab: Claudia Vickers. Depositing organization: University of Queensland. Publication: An in vivo gene amplification system for high level expression in Saccharomyces cerevisiae. Peng B, Esquirol L, Lu Z, Shen Q, Cheah LC, Howard CB, Scott C, Trau M, Dumsday G, Vickers CE. Nat Commun. 2022 May 24;13(1):2895. doi: 10.1038/s41467-022-30529-8. PubMed 35610221.
Backbone
  Vector backbone: pUC19
  Vector type: Yeast Expression
Growth in bacteria
  Bacterial resistance: Ampicillin, 100 μg/mL
  Growth temperature: 37°C
  Growth strain: DH5alpha
  Copy number: High Copy
Gene/Insert
  Gene/Insert name: None
  Mutation: None
Terms and licenses: Academic/Nonprofit Terms; Industry Terms: Not Available to Industry
Depositor comments: PRPL25(Arm 1)> Kl.LEU2>TKl.LEU2-TRPL25(Arm 3)- ARS305-PTEF1> yEGFP> TURA3- PPDA1> RPL25(partial; Arm2)
How to cite: pILGFP3AG4 was a gift from Claudia Vickers (Addgene plasmid # 185874 ; http://n2t.net/addgene:185874 ; RRID:Addgene_185874)
